>Addgene plasmid #81326 | pDONR223_CCNG1_p.E167K | addgene full sequence | sequence record 168481 | Addgene NGS Result
GGCAGTTCCCTACTCTCGCGTTAACGCTAGCATGGATGTTTTCCCAGTCACGACGTTGTAAAACGACGGC
CAGTCTTAAGCTCGGGCCCCAAATAATGATTTTATTTTGACTGATAGTGACCTGTTCGTTGCAACAAATT
GATGAGCAATGCTTTTTTATAATGCCAACTTTGTACAAAAAAGTTGGCATGATAGAGGTACTGACAACAA
CTGACTCTCAGAAACTGCTACACCAGCTGAATGCCCTGTTGGAACAGGAGTCTAGATGTCAGCCAAAGGT
CTGTGGTTTGAGACTAATTGAGTCTGCACACGATAATGGCCTCAGAATGACTGCAAGACTAAGGGACTTT
GAAGTAAAAGATCTTCTTAGTCTAACTCAGTTCTTTGGCTTTGACACAGAGACATTTTCTCTAGCTGTGA
ATTTACTGGACAGATTCCTGTCTAAAATGAAGGTACAGCCCAAGCACCTTGGGTGTGTTGGACTGAGCTG
CTTTTATTTGGCTGTAAAATCAATAGAAGAGGAAAGGAATGTCCCATTGGCAACTGACTTGATCCGAATA
AGTCAATATAGGTTTACGGTTTCAGACTTGATGAGAATGGAAAAGATTGTATTGGAGAAGGTGTGTTGGA
AAGTCAAAGCTACTACTGCCTTTCAATTTCTGCAACTGTATTATTCACTCCTTCAAAAGAACTTGCCACT
TGAAAGGAGAAATAGCATTAATTTTGAAAGACTAGAAGCTCAACTGAAGGCATGTCATTGCAGGATCATA
TTTTCTAAAGCAAAGCCTTCTGTGTTGGCATTGTCTATCATTGCATTAGAGATCCAAGCACAGAAGTGTG
TAGAGTTAACAGAAGGAATAGAATGTCTTCAGAAACATTCCAAGATAAATGGCAGAGATCTGACCTTCTG
GCAAGAGCTTGTATCCAAATGTTTAACTGAATATTCATCAAATAAGTGTTCCAAACCAAATGTTCAGAAG
TTGAAATGGATTGTTTCTGGGCGTACTGCACGGCAATTGAAGCATAGCTACTACAGAATAACTCACCTTC
CAACAATTCCTGAAATGGTCCCTTGATTGCCAACTTTCTTGTACAAAGTTGGCATTATAAGAAAGCATTG
CTTATCAATTTGTTGCAACGAACAGGTCACTATCAGTCAAAATAAAATCATTATTTGCCATCCAGCTGAT
ATCCCCTATAGTGAGTCGTATTACATGGTCATAGCTGTTTCCTGGCAGCTCTGGCCCGTGTCTCAAAATC
TCTGATGTTACATTGCACAAGATAAAAATATATCATCATGCCTCCTCTAGACCAGCCAGGACAGAAATGC
CTCGACTTCGCTGCTACCCAAGGTTGCCGGGTGACGCACACCGTGGAAACGGATGAAGGCACGAACCCAG
TGGACATAAGCCTGTTCGGTTCGTAAGCTGTAATGCAAGTAGCGTATGCGCTCACGCAACTGGTCCAGAA
CCTTGACCGAACGCAGCGGTGGTAACGGCGCAGTGGCGGTTTTCATGGCTTGTTATGACTGTTTTTTTGG
GGTACAGTCTATGCCTCGGGCATCCAAGCAGCAAGCGCGTTACGCCGTGGGTCGATGTTTGATGTTATGG
AGCAGCAACGATGTTACGCAGCAGGGCAGTCGCCCTAAAACAAAGTTAAACATTATGAGGGAAGCGGTGA
TCGCCGAAGTATCGACTCAACTATCAGAGGTAGTTGGCGTCATCGAGCGCCATCTCGAACCGACGTTGCT
GGCCGTACATTTGTACGGCTCCGCAGTGGATGGCGGCCTGAAGCCACACAGTGATATTGATTTGCTGGTT
ACGGTGACCGTAAGGCTTGATGAAACAACGCGGCGAGCTTTGATCAACGACCTTTTGGAAACTTCGGCTT
CCCCTGGAGAGAGCGAGATTCTCCGCGCTGTAGAAGTCACCATTGTTGTGCACGACGACATCATTCCGTG
GCGTTATCCAGCTAAGCGCGAACTGCAATTTGGAGAATGGCAGCGCAATGACATTCTTGCAGGTATCTTC
GAGCCAGCCACGATCGACATTGATCTGGCTATCTTGCTGACAAAAGCAAGAGAACATAGCGTTGCCTTGG
TAGGTCCAGCGGCGGAGGAACTCTTTGATCCGGTTCCTGAACAGGATCTATTTGAGGCGCTAAATGAAAC
CTTAACGCTATGGAACTCGCCGCCCGACTGGGCTGGCGATGAGCGAAATGTAGTGCTTACGTTGTCCCGC
ATTTGGTACAGCGCAGTAACCGGCAAAATCGCGCCGAAGGATGTCGCTGCCGACTGGGCAATGGAGCGCC
TGCCGGCCCAGTATCAGCCCGTCATACTTGAAGCTAGACAGGCTTATCTTGGACAAGAAGAAGATCGCTT
GGCCTCGCGCGCAGATCAGTTGGAAGAATTTGTCCACTACGTGAAAGGCGAGATCACCAAGGTAGTCGGC
AAATAACCCTCGAGCCACCCATGACCAAAATCCCTTAACGTGAGTTACGCGTCGTTCCACTGAGCGTCAG
ACCCCGTAGAAAAGATCAAAGGATCTTCTTGAGATCCTTTTTTTCTGCGCGTAATCTGCTGCTTGCAAAC
AAAAAAACCACCGCTACCAGCGGTGGTTTGTTTGCCGGATCAAGAGCTACCAACTCTTTTTCCGAAGGTA
ACTGGCTTCAGCAGAGCGCAGATACCAAATACTGTTCTTCTAGTGTAGCCGTAGTTAGGCCACCACTTCA
AGAACTCTGTAGCACCGCCTACATACCTCGCTCTGCTAATCCTGTTACCAGTGGCTGCTGCCAGTGGCGA
TAAGTCGTGTCTTACCGGGTTGGACTCAAGACGATAGTTACCGGATAAGGCGCAGCGGTCGGGCTGAACG
GGGGGTTCGTGCACACAGCCCAGCTTGGAGCGAACGACCTACACCGAACTGAGATACCTACAGCGTGAGC
TATGAGAAAGCGCCACGCTTCCCGAAGGGAGAAAGGCGGACAGGTATCCGGTAAGCGGCAGGGTCGGAAC
AGGAGAGCGCACGAGGGAGCTTCCAGGGGGAAACGCCTGGTATCTTTATAGTCCTGTCGGGTTTCGCCAC
CTCTGACTTGAGCGTCGATTTTTGTGATGCTCGTCAGGGGGGCGGAGCCTATGGAAAAACGCCAGCAACG
CGGCCTTTTTACGGTTCCTGGCCTTTTGCTGGCCTTTTGCTCACATGTTCTTTCCTGCGTTATCCCCTGA
TTCTGTGGATAACCGTATTACCGCCTTTGAGTGAGCTGATACCGCTCGCCGCAGCCGAACGACCGAGCGC
AGCGAGTCAGTGAGCGAGGAAGCGGAAGAGCGCCCAATACGCAAACCGCCTCTCCCCGCGCGTTGGCCGA
TTCATTAATGCAGCTGGCACGACAGGTTTCCCGACTGGAAAGCGGGCAGTGAGCGCAACGCAATTAATAC
GCGTACCGCTAGCCAGGAAGAGTTTGTAGAAACGCAAAAAGGCCATCCGTCAGGATGGCCTTCTGCTTAG
TTTGATGCCTGGCAGTTTATGGCGGGCGTCCTGCCCGCCACCCTCCGGGCCGTTGCTTCACAACGTTCAA
ATCCGCTCCCGGCGGATTTGTCCTACTCAGGAGAGCGTTCACCGACAAACAACAGATAAAACGAAAGGCC
CAGTCTTCCGACTGAGCCTTTCGTTTTATTTGATGCCT
Features (pLannotate 1.2.2; 12 found; start..end, strand, type, name):
     38..74      -  CDS            lacZα (fragment): LacZα fragment of β-galactosidase; lacZ fragment
     91..186     +  protein_bind   attL3: mutant version of attL; recombination site for the Gateway® LR reaction LR Clonase™
    189..1073    +  CDS            CCNG1: CCNG1_HUMAN - Also known as CCNG, CYCG1. Experimental evidence at protein level: Swiss-Prot protein existence level 1. May play a role in growth regulation. Is associated with G2/M phase arrest in response to DNA damage. May be an intermediate by which p53 mediates its role as an inhibitor of cellular proliferation (By similarity). From Homo sapiens (Human).
   1081..1176    -  protein_bind   attL3: mutant version of attL; recombination site for the Gateway® LR reaction LR Clonase™
   1195..1213    -  promoter       T7 promoter: promoter for bacteriophage T7 RNA polymerase
   1403..1426    +  promoter       Pc promoter (fragment): intI1 (promoter lies within the coding sequence); class 1 integron promoter
   1602..1658    +  CDS            GmR (fragment): gentamycin acetyltransferase; aacC1; confers resistance to gentamycin
   1665..2456    +  CDS            SmR: aminoglycoside adenylyltransferase (Murphy, 1985); aadA; confers resistance to spectinomycin and streptomycin
   2549..3137    +  rep_origin     ori: high-copy-number ColE1/pMB1/pBR322/pUC origin of replication
   3320..3412    +  CDS            lacI (fragment): lac repressor; lacI; The lac repressor binds to the lac operator to inhibit transcription in E. coli. This inhibition can be relieved by adding lactose or isopropyl-β-D-thiogalactopyranoside (IPTG).
   3467..3494    -  terminator     rrnB T2 terminator: transcription terminator T2 from the E. coli rrnB gene
   3626..3669    +  terminator     rrnB T1 terminator: Escherichia coli rrnB; transcription terminator T1 from the E. coli rrnB gene
