[The description below was written by a language model from this plasmid's Addgene catalogue record and pLannotate feature annotations shown in this document.]
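Description:
pDONR223_CCNG1_p.E167K is a Gateway entry clone built on the Invitrogen pDONR223 backbone and carrying a mutant open reading frame of human cyclin G1 (CCNG1). It is a bacterial propagation and shuttling plasmid rather than an expression vector. It replicates in E. coli from a high-copy ColE1/pUC-type origin and is selected with spectinomycin through the aadA (SmR) aminoglycoside adenylyltransferase gene. This gene lies downstream of a fragment of a class 1 integron Pc promoter and a short gentamicin-resistance gene remnant. The sequenced plasmid is about 3.7 kb. rrnB T1 and T2 terminators lie in the backbone, where they help insulate the cloning region from read-through transcription. Small lacZα and lacI fragments are annotated as backbone remnants.

The CCNG1 coding sequence (roughly 0.9 kb) carries the E167K substitution. It is flanked on both sides by attL recombination sites in opposite orientations; the automated annotation labels both as an attL variant. These sites allow the insert to be moved by an LR Clonase reaction into any compatible destination vector. The record lists no promoter for the insert, so expression depends on the destination vector. A T7 promoter lies just outside the downstream attL site and points back toward the insert, opposite to the coding strand. The clone is in the "closed" configuration, with a stop codon immediately after the ORF, so it yields native C-terminal protein rather than C-terminal fusions. It belongs to the Target Accelerator Plasmid Collection, which was assembled for systematic functional testing of rare cancer-associated variants. It serves as a source for making expression constructs to compare this allele with wild-type CCNG1.
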