Addgene plasmid #81326: pDONR223_CCNG1_p.E167K
Purpose: Gateway Donor vector containing CCNG1 , part of the Target Accelerator Plasmid Collection.
Depositing lab: Jesse Boehm & William Hahn & David Root. Depositing organization: Broad Institute. Publication: Systematic Functional Interrogation of Rare Cancer Variants Identifies Oncogenic Alleles. Kim E, Ilic N, Shrestha Y, Zou L, Kamburov A, Zhu C, Yang X, Lubonja R, Tran N, Nguyen C, Lawrence MS, Piccioni F, Bagul M, Doench JG, Chouinard CR, Wu X, Hogstrom L, Natoli T, Tamayo P, Horn H, Corsello SM, Lage K, Root DE, Subramanian A, Golub TR, Getz G, Boehm JS, Hahn WC. Cancer Discov. 2016 Jul;6(7):714-26. doi: 10.1158/2159-8290.CD-16-0160. Epub 2016 May 4. PubMed 27147599.
Backbone
  Vector backbone: pDONR223
  Backbone manufacturer: Invitrogen
  Backbone size w/o insert (bp): 2790
  Vector type: Gateway Entry vector
Growth in bacteria
  Bacterial resistance: Spectinomycin, 50 μg/mL
  Growth temperature: 37°C
  Growth strain: DH5alpha
  Copy number: High Copy
Gene/Insert
  Gene/Insert name: CCNG1
  Species: H. sapiens (human)
  Mutation: E167K
  GenBank ID: NM_199246.1
  Entrez Gene: CCNG1 (a.k.a. CCNG)
  Promoter: None
  Cloning method: Gateway Cloning
  Sequencing primers: 5′ M13pUC-fwd; 3′ M13-Rev
Terms and licenses: Academic/Nonprofit Terms; Industry Terms: Not Available to Industry
Depositor comments: Closed state: stop codon immediately follows insert
How to cite: pDONR223_CCNG1_p.E167K was a gift from Jesse Boehm & William Hahn & David Root (Addgene plasmid # 81326 ; http://n2t.net/addgene:81326 ; RRID:Addgene_81326)
