>Addgene plasmid #81326 | pDONR223_CCNG1_p.E167K | depositor partial sequence | sequence record 168482 | Insert sequence
ATGATAGAGGTACTGACAACAACTGACTCTCAGAAACTGCTACACCAGCTGAATGCCCTGTTGGAACAGG
AGTCTAGATGTCAGCCAAAGGTCTGTGGTTTGAGACTAATTGAGTCTGCACACGATAATGGCCTCAGAAT
GACTGCAAGACTAAGGGACTTTGAAGTAAAAGATCTTCTTAGTCTAACTCAGTTCTTTGGCTTTGACACA
GAGACATTTTCTCTAGCTGTGAATTTACTGGACAGATTCCTGTCTAAAATGAAGGTACAGCCCAAGCACC
TTGGGTGTGTTGGACTGAGCTGCTTTTATTTGGCTGTAAAATCAATAGAAGAGGAAAGGAATGTCCCATT
GGCAACTGACTTGATCCGAATAAGTCAATATAGGTTTACGGTTTCAGACTTGATGAGAATGGAAAAGATT
GTATTGGAGAAGGTGTGTTGGAAAGTCAAAGCTACTACTGCCTTTCAATTTCTGCAACTGTATTATTCAC
TCCTTCAAAAGAACTTGCCACTTGAAAGGAGAAATAGCATTAATTTTGAAAGACTAGAAGCTCAACTGAA
GGCATGTCATTGCAGGATCATATTTTCTAAAGCAAAGCCTTCTGTGTTGGCATTGTCTATCATTGCATTA
GAGATCCAAGCACAGAAGTGTGTAGAGTTAACAGAAGGAATAGAATGTCTTCAGAAACATTCCAAGATAA
ATGGCAGAGATCTGACCTTCTGGCAAGAGCTTGTATCCAAATGTTTAACTGAATATTCATCAAATAAGTG
TTCCAAACCAAATGTTCAGAAGTTGAAATGGATTGTTTCTGGGCGTACTGCACGGCAATTGAAGCATAGC
TACTACAGAATAACTCACCTTCCAACAATTCCTGAAATGGTCCCT
